Addgene plasmid #91636: pPN107
Purpose: Express sgRNA targeting human KDM4A
Depositing lab: Lindy Barrett. Depositing organization: Broad Institute. Publication: A Scaled Framework for CRISPR Editing of Human Pluripotent Stem Cells to Study Psychiatric Disease. Hazelbaker DZ, Beccard A, Bara AM, Dabkowski N, Messana A, Mazzucato P, Lam D, Manning D, Eggan K, Barrett LE. Stem Cell Reports. 2017 Oct 10;9(4):1315-1327. doi: 10.1016/j.stemcr.2017.09.006. PubMed 29020615.
Backbone
  Vector backbone: pUC19-U6 promoter
  Vector type: CRISPR
Growth in bacteria
  Bacterial resistance: Ampicillin, 100 μg/mL
  Growth temperature: 37°C
  Growth strain: DH5alpha
  Copy number: High Copy
Gene/Insert
  Gene/Insert name: KDM4A (alt name: NM_014663.2)
  gRNA/shRNA sequence: TCCCAAGGAGCTCATCGGGC
  Species: H. sapiens (human)
  Insert size (bp): 21
  Entrez Gene: KDM4A (a.k.a. JHDM3A, JMJD2, JMJD2A, TDRD14A)
  Promoter: U6
  Cloning method: Restriction Enzyme; 5′ cloning site BbsI (destroyed during cloning); 3′ cloning site BbsI (destroyed during cloning)
  Sequencing primers: 5′ M13F (-21)
Terms and licenses: Academic/Nonprofit Terms; Industry Terms: Not Available to Industry
How to cite: pPN107 was a gift from Lindy Barrett (Addgene plasmid # 91636 ; http://n2t.net/addgene:91636 ; RRID:Addgene_91636)
