[The description below was written by a language model from this plasmid's Addgene catalogue record and pLannotate feature annotations shown in this document.]
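Description:
pPN107 is a small (about 3.0 kb) CRISPR guide RNA expression plasmid built on a pUC19 backbone carrying a U6 promoter cassette. It is propagated in E. coli as a high-copy plasmid through its ColE1/pUC-type origin of replication and is selected with ampicillin via the β-lactamase (AmpR) gene and its native promoter. The remaining annotated elements are vestiges of the pUC19 cloning region and its pBR322 ancestry: the lac promoter, lac operator and CAP binding site, and fragments of lacZα, lacI, rop, bom and the multiple cloning site. They have no role in the function of the construct. No mammalian selection marker, reporter or Cas9 coding sequence is annotated, so the nuclease must be supplied separately.

The payload is a single sgRNA transcription unit. The human U6 promoter, an RNA polymerase III promoter suited to producing short, uncapped transcripts, drives a guide sequence of about 20 nucleotides targeting human KDM4A (also known as JMJD2A/JHDM3A). This guide is fused directly to the Streptococcus pyogenes Cas9 guide RNA scaffold. The spacer was inserted between two BbsI sites, which were destroyed during cloning, as is typical of type IIS oligo-cloning strategies. In the feature table the spacer occupies the unannotated gap between the promoter and the scaffold.

According to the record, the plasmid is used to express an sgRNA against KDM4A. It comes from work describing a scaled framework for CRISPR editing of human pluripotent stem cells to study genes relevant to psychiatric disease, where it would be delivered together with a source of SpCas9.
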