Features (pLannotate 1.2.2; 13 found; start..end, strand, type, name):
      1..241     +  promoter       U6 promoter: RNA polymerase III promoter for human U6 snRNA
    271..346     +  misc_RNA       gRNA scaffold: guide RNA scaffold for the Streptococcus pyogenes CRISPR/Cas9 system
    395..411     -  protein_bind   lac operator: The lac repressor binds to the lac operator to inhibit transcription in E. coli. This inhibition can be relieved by adding lactose or isopropyl-β-D-thiogalactopyranoside (IPTG). lac repressor encoded by lacI
    419..449     -  promoter       lac promoter: promoter for the E. coli lac operon
    464..485     -  protein_bind   CAP binding site: CAP binding activates transcription in the presence of cAMP. E. coli catabolite activator protein
    498..590     -  CDS            lacI (fragment): lac repressor; lacI; The lac repressor binds to the lac operator to inhibit transcription in E. coli. This inhibition can be relieved by adding lactose or isopropyl-β-D-thiogalactopyranoside (IPTG).
    773..1361    -  rep_origin     ori: high-copy-number ColE1/pMB1/pBR322/pUC origin of replication
   1532..2392    -  CDS            AmpR: β-lactamase; bla; confers resistance to ampicillin, carbenicillin, and related antibiotics
   2393..2497    -  promoter       AmpR promoter: bla
   2592..2627    +  CDS            rop (fragment): Rop protein, which maintains plasmids at low copy number; rop
   2729..2828    +  misc_feature   bom (fragment): basis of mobility region from pBR322
   2834..2991    -  CDS            lacZα (fragment): LacZα fragment of β-galactosidase; lacZ fragment
   2988..3014    +  misc_feature   MCS (fragment): pUC18/19 multiple cloning site
>Addgene plasmid #91636 | pPN107 | addgene full sequence | sequence record 190822 | Addgene NGS Result
GAGGGCCTATTTCCCATGATTCCTTCATATTTGCATATACGATACAAGGCTGTTAGAGAGATAATTGGAA
TTAATTTGACTGTAAACACAAAGATATTAGTACAAAATACGTGACGTAGAAAGTAATAATTTCTTGGGTA
GTTTGCAGTTTTAAAATTATGTTTTAAAATGGACTATCATATGCTTACCGTAACTTGAAAGTATTTCGAT
TTCTTGGCTTTATATATCTTGTGGAAAGGACGAAACACCGTCCCAAGGAGCTCATCGGGCGTTTTAGAGC
TAGAAATAGCAAGTTAAAATAAGGCTAGTCCGTTATCAACTTGAAAAAGTGGCACCGAGTCGGTGCTTTT
TTAAGCTTGGCGTAATCATGGTCATAGCTGTTTCCTGTGTGAAATTGTTATCCGCTCACAATTCCACACA
ACATACGAGCCGGAAGCATAAAGTGTAAAGCCTGGGGTGCCTAATGAGTGAGCTAACTCACATTAATTGC
GTTGCGCTCACTGCCCGCTTTCCAGTCGGGAAACCTGTCGTGCCAGCTGCATTAATGAATCGGCCAACGC
GCGGGGAGAGGCGGTTTGCGTATTGGGCGCTCTTCCGCTTCCTCGCTCACTGACTCGCTGCGCTCGGTCG
TTCGGCTGCGGCGAGCGGTATCAGCTCACTCAAAGGCGGTAATACGGTTATCCACAGAATCAGGGGATAA
CGCAGGAAAGAACATGTGAGCAAAAGGCCAGCAAAAGGCCAGGAACCGTAAAAAGGCCGCGTTGCTGGCG
TTTTTCCATAGGCTCCGCCCCCCTGACGAGCATCACAAAAATCGACGCTCAAGTCAGAGGTGGCGAAACC
CGACAGGACTATAAAGATACCAGGCGTTTCCCCCTGGAAGCTCCCTCGTGCGCTCTCCTGTTCCGACCCT
GCCGCTTACCGGATACCTGTCCGCCTTTCTCCCTTCGGGAAGCGTGGCGCTTTCTCATAGCTCACGCTGT
AGGTATCTCAGTTCGGTGTAGGTCGTTCGCTCCAAGCTGGGCTGTGTGCACGAACCCCCCGTTCAGCCCG
ACCGCTGCGCCTTATCCGGTAACTATCGTCTTGAGTCCAACCCGGTAAGACACGACTTATCGCCACTGGC
AGCAGCCACTGGTAACAGGATTAGCAGAGCGAGGTATGTAGGCGGTGCTACAGAGTTCTTGAAGTGGTGG
CCTAACTACGGCTACACTAGAAGAACAGTATTTGGTATCTGCGCTCTGCTGAAGCCAGTTACCTTCGGAA
AAAGAGTTGGTAGCTCTTGATCCGGCAAACAAACCACCGCTGGTAGCGGTGGTTTTTTTGTTTGCAAGCA
GCAGATTACGCGCAGAAAAAAAGGATCTCAAGAAGATCCTTTGATCTTTTCTACGGGGTCTGACGCTCAG
TGGAACGAAAACTCACGTTAAGGGATTTTGGTCATGAGATTATCAAAAAGGATCTTCACCTAGATCCTTT
TAAATTAAAAATGAAGTTTTAAATCAATCTAAAGTATATATGAGTAAACTTGGTCTGACAGTTACCAATG
CTTAATCAGTGAGGCACCTATCTCAGCGATCTGTCTATTTCGTTCATCCATAGTTGCCTGACTCCCCGTC
GTGTAGATAACTACGATACGGGAGGGCTTACCATCTGGCCCCAGTGCTGCAATGATACCGCGAGACCCAC
GCTCACCGGCTCCAGATTTATCAGCAATAAACCAGCCAGCCGGAAGGGCCGAGCGCAGAAGTGGTCCTGC
AACTTTATCCGCCTCCATCCAGTCTATTAATTGTTGCCGGGAAGCTAGAGTAAGTAGTTCGCCAGTTAAT
AGTTTGCGCAACGTTGTTGCCATTGCTACAGGCATCGTGGTGTCACGCTCGTCGTTTGGTATGGCTTCAT
TCAGCTCCGGTTCCCAACGATCAAGGCGAGTTACATGATCCCCCATGTTGTGCAAAAAAGCGGTTAGCTC
CTTCGGTCCTCCGATCGTTGTCAGAAGTAAGTTGGCCGCAGTGTTATCACTCATGGTTATGGCAGCACTG
CATAATTCTCTTACTGTCATGCCATCCGTAAGATGCTTTTCTGTGACTGGTGAGTACTCAACCAAGTCAT
TCTGAGAATAGTGTATGCGGCGACCGAGTTGCTCTTGCCCGGCGTCAATACGGGATAATACCGCGCCACA
TAGCAGAACTTTAAAAGTGCTCATCATTGGAAAACGTTCTTCGGGGCGAAAACTCTCAAGGATCTTACCG
CTGTTGAGATCCAGTTCGATGTAACCCACTCGTGCACCCAACTGATCTTCAGCATCTTTTACTTTCACCA
GCGTTTCTGGGTGAGCAAAAACAGGAAGGCAAAATGCCGCAAAAAAGGGAATAAGGGCGACACGGAAATG
TTGAATACTCATACTCTTCCTTTTTCAATATTATTGAAGCATTTATCAGGGTTATTGTCTCATGAGCGGA
TACATATTTGAATGTATTTAGAAAAATAAACAAATAGGGGTTCCGCGCACATTTCCCCGAAAAGTGCCAC
CTGACGTCTAAGAAACCATTATTATCATGACATTAACCTATAAAAATAGGCGTATCACGAGGCCCTTTCG
TCTCGCGCGTTTCGGTGATGACGGTGAAAACCTCTGACACATGCAGCTCCCGGAGACGGTCACAGCTTGT
CTGTAAGCGGATGCCGGGAGCAGACAAGCCCGTCAGGGCGCGTCAGCGGGTGTTGGCGGGTGTCGGGGCT
GGCTTAACTATGCGGCATCAGAGCAGATTGTACTGAGAGTGCACCATATGCGGTGTGAAATACCGCACAG
ATGCGTAAGGAGAAAATACCGCATCAGGCGCCATTCGCCATTCAGGCTGCGCAACTGTTGGGAAGGGCGA
TCGGTGCGGGCCTCTTCGCTATTACGCCAGCTGGCGAAAGGGGGATGTGCTGCAAGGCGATTAAGTTGGG
TAACGCCAGGGTTTTCCCAGTCACGACGTTGTAAAACGACGGCCAGTGAATTCGAGCTCGGTACCCGGGG
ATCCGTTAATTAA
